Addgene plasmid #74242: pMXspuro-mCherry-NBR1
Purpose: Retroviral expression of mCherry-NBR1
Depositing lab: Jayanta Debnath. Depositing organization: University of California, San Francisco (UCSF). Publication: NBR1 enables autophagy-dependent focal adhesion turnover. Kenific CM, Stehbens SJ, Goldsmith J, Leidal AM, Faure N, Ye J, Wittmann T, Debnath J. J Cell Biol. 2016 Feb 29;212(5):577-590. Epub 2016 Feb 22. 10.1083/jcb.201503075 PubMed 26903539.
Backbone
  Vector backbone: pMXs-puro
  Backbone size w/o insert (bp): 6900
  Total vector size (bp): 10500
  Modifications to backbone: Insert was digested with BglII/XhoI to ligate into the vector which was digested with BamHI/XhoI.
  Vector type: Mammalian Expression, Retroviral
  Selectable markers: Puromycin
Growth in bacteria
  Bacterial resistance: Ampicillin, 100 μg/mL
  Growth temperature: 37°C
  Growth strain: NEB Stable
  Copy number: High Copy
Gene/Insert
  Gene/Insert name: neighbor of BRCA1 gene 1 (alt name: NBR1)
  Species: H. sapiens (human)
  Insert size (bp): 2901
  Entrez Gene: NBR1 (a.k.a. 1A1-3B, IAI3B, M17S2, MIG19)
  Tag / fusion protein: mCherry (N terminal on insert)
  Cloning method: Restriction Enzyme; 5′ cloning site BamHI (destroyed during cloning); 3′ cloning site XhoI (not destroyed)
  Sequencing primers: 5′ GACGGCATCGCAGCTTGGATACAC
Resource information
  A portion of this plasmid was derived from a plasmid made by: mCherry-NBR1 was amplified and subsequently cloned from pDest-mCherry-NBR1 which was a gift from P. Kim (University of Toronto, Toronto, Ontario, Canada) and T. Johansen (University of Tromsø, Tromsø, Kirkin et al., 2009; Deosaran et al., 2013).
Terms and licenses: Academic/Nonprofit Terms; Industry Terms: Not Available to Industry
How to cite: pMXspuro-mCherry-NBR1 was a gift from Jayanta Debnath (Addgene plasmid # 74242 ; http://n2t.net/addgene:74242 ; RRID:Addgene_74242)
