[The description below was written by a language model from this plasmid's Addgene catalogue record.]
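Description:
pMXspuro-mCherry-NBR1 is a retroviral mammalian expression plasmid built on the pMXs-puro backbone, a vector of about 6.9 kb that brings the finished construct to roughly 10.5 kb. It is maintained in bacteria as a high-copy plasmid under ampicillin selection, and the record lists a recombination-limiting strain for propagation, a common choice for vectors carrying repeated LTR sequences. In mammalian cells, puromycin resistance allows selection of transduced populations. No feature table accompanies the record, so the promoter is not explicitly stated. In pMXs-type vectors generally, the insert is transcribed from the 5′ retroviral LTR, and the LTRs with the packaging signal allow the genome to be packaged into particles in a suitable packaging cell line and integrated stably into target cells.

The payload is human NBR1 (neighbor of BRCA1 gene 1), with a listed insert size of about 2.9 kb, fused at its N terminus to the red fluorescent protein mCherry. The mCherry-NBR1 fusion was amplified from an earlier destination-vector construct. It was inserted as a BglII/XhoI fragment into BamHI/XhoI-cut vector, so the compatible-end ligation destroyed the 5′ BamHI site while the 3′ XhoI site remains intact.

NBR1 is a selective autophagy cargo receptor, and the associated study concerns its role in autophagy-dependent turnover of focal adhesions. The construct is therefore suited to generating cell lines that stably express fluorescently tagged NBR1, for example to follow its localisation by live-cell or fixed-cell fluorescence microscopy.
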