>Addgene plasmid #74242 | pMXspuro-mCherry-NBR1 | addgene partial sequence | sequence record 142814 | pBMN5 5'-GCTTGGATACACGCCGC-3'
CATCCTCTAGACTGCCGGATCTAGCTAGTTAATTAAGGATCTACCATGGTGAGCAAGGGCGAGGAGGATA
ACATGGCCATCATCAAGGAGTTCATGCGCTTCAAGGTGCACATGGAGGGCTCCGTGAACGGCCACGAGTT
CGAGATCGAGGGCGAGGGCGAGGGCCGCCCCTACGAGGGCACCCAGACCGCCAAGCTGAAGGTGACCAAG
GGTGGCCCCCTGCCCTTCGCCTGGGACATCCTGTCCCCTCAGTTCATGTACGGCTCCAAGGCCTACGTGA
AGCACCCCGCCGACATCCCCGACTACTTGAAGCTGTCCTTCCCCGAGGGCTTCAAGTGGGAGCGCGTGAT
GAACTTCGAGGACGGCGGCGTGGTGACCGTGACCCAGGACTCCTCCCTGCAGGACGGCGAGTTCATCTAC
AAGGTGAAGCTGCGCGGCACCAACTTCCCCTCCGACGGCCCCGTAATGCAGAAGAAGACCATGGGCTGGG
AGGCCTCCTCCGAGCGGATGTACCCCGAGGACGGCGCCCTGAAGGGCGAGATCAAGCAGAGGCTGAAGCT
GAAGGACGGCGGCCACTACGACGCTGAGGTCAAGACCACCTACAAGGCCAAGAAGCCCGTGCAGCTGCCC
GGCGCCTACAACGTCAACATCAAGTTGGACATCACCTCCCACAACGAGGACTACACCATCGTGGAACAGT
ACGAACGCGCCGAGGGCCGCCACTCCACCGGCGGCATGGACGAGCTGTACAAGTCCGGACTCAGATCCGC
TGG
