>Addgene plasmid #74242 | pMXspuro-mCherry-NBR1 | addgene partial sequence | sequence record 142815 | pBABE3 5'-ACCCTAACTGACACACATTCC-3'
GTCAATAGCGTTGGCTGTACCAGTCGTTGTTGTTTAACTGAAGAAGTTCTGTCACAACCTGCAGGATATT
GTAATTGTGTTTCTTCAGCAGCCGTAGGTTCAGCTGCCTGTCACAGAATCCCATTTCAAAGAGATGGGCC
ATCAGGGCTGCTGTCTGATCTTCAGAAATTATTGGCTGTGCAGTGACTGGTGGCCCAGCAAACAGGGCCT
TGTATGCAGAGGCAGCAACAGACAAAGCCCCCTTCACCAGTCCTCCAGCAATGCTGCTCCCATGATGGTG
CCTTGAGTGGTCATAGCTCTTCTGTCTGCTGTTTACAAGTCCTGATGAGCCTCTGGGCTCTCCTCTGATC
TGATCAGGGACTGAAGAAACTTCTGGTATGGTAACTGGTAAATCCACTCCTGGGGAACCATGATGATGTA
CACAAGGAGAGCTCCTGGGCAGTGACGGTGGAAGCTCCACTACCTCTGGGATTAGGGGCACTGTTTCCAG
AGTCTGTGAGGTCGTGAGGATGTCACTTATGCTGTGCTCCTGTGGCTGGTTCTCCCCTCCAGGGAGTCTT
TCCCCAGCCTCAGCTGGTTCCTGCCCAGCCTCAACCCCAGGCTTGCCTTCAGCACCTCGCTCCAGGCCTG
GCTGTGAGAGCGCAGAGCTGTACATAGAATCCCCCAGGGGGCGGCTGGTATCAAAGCACTCAGGCAGGAT
GATGATGTAATCCTCTGAGGAAGCAGAGGACTGACTTTGAACTTCATCTTTGAGCTCATCCTCCTCCTC
